>Addgene plasmid #63732 | pcDNA3.1(-) FLIPQTV3.0 8m | depositor full sequence | sequence record 130346 | pcDNA3.1(-) FLIPQTV3.0 8m sequence 7528 bps
GACGGATCGGGAGATCTCCCGATCCCCTATGGTGCACTCTCAGTACAATCTGCTCTGATGCCGCATAGTT
AAGCCAGTATCTGCTCCCTGCTTGTGTGTTGGAGGTCGCTGAGTAGTGCGCGAGCAAAATTTAAGCTACA
ACAAGGCAAGGCTTGACCGACAATTGCATGAAGAATCTGCTTAGGGTTAGGCGTTTTGCGCTGCTTCGCG
ATGTACGGGCCAGATATACGCGTTGACATTGATTATTGACTAGTTATTAATAGTAATCAATTACGGGGTC
ATTAGTTCATAGCCCATATATGGAGTTCCGCGTTACATAACTTACGGTAAATGGCCCGCCTGGCTGACCG
CCCAACGACCCCCGCCCATTGACGTCAATAATGACGTATGTTCCCATAGTAACGCCAATAGGGACTTTCC
ATTGACGTCAATGGGTGGAGTATTTACGGTAAACTGCCCACTTGGCAGTACATCAAGTGTATCATATGCC
AAGTACGCCCCCTATTGACGTCAATGACGGTAAATGGCCCGCCTGGCATTATGCCCAGTACATGACCTTA
TGGGACTTTCCTACTTGGCAGTACATCTACGTATTAGTCATCGCTATTACCATGGTGATGCGGTTTTGGC
AGTACATCAATGGGCGTGGATAGCGGTTTGACTCACGGGGATTTCCAAGTCTCCACCCCATTGACGTCAA
TGGGAGTTTGTTTTGGCACCAAAATCAACGGGACTTTCCAAAATGTCGTAACAACTCCGCCCCATTGACG
CAAATGGGCGGTAGGCGTGTACGGTGGGAGGTCTATATAAGCAGAGCTCTCTGGCTAACTAGAGAACCCA
CTGCTTACTGGCTTATCGAAATTAATACGACTCACTATAGGGAGACCCAAGCTGGCTAGCGTTTAAACGG
GCCCTCTAGACTCGAGCGGCCGCCACTGTGCTGGATATCTGCAGAATTCCACCACACTGGACTAGTGGAT
CCACTCGAGATGGCAGGCTCGAAATTAGTTGTCGCGACGGATACCGCCTTCGTTCCGTTCGAATTTAAAC
AGGCCCCAATGGTGAGCAAGGGCGAGGAGACCACAATGGGCGTAATCAAGCCCGACATGAAGATCAAGCT
GAAGATGGAGGGCAACGTGAATGGCCACGCCTTCGTGATCGAGGGCGAGGGCGAGGGCAAGCCCTACGAC
GGCACCAACACCATCAACCTGGAGGTGAAGGAGGGAGCCCCCCTGCCCTTCTCCTACGACATTCTGACCA
CCGCGTTCGCCTACGGCAACAGGGCCTTCACCAAGTACCCCGACGACATCCCCAACTACTTCAAGCAGTC
CTTCCCCGAGGGCTACTCTTGGGAGCGCACCATGACCTTCGAGGACAAGGGCATCGTGAAGGTGAAGTCC
GACATCTCCATGGAGGAGGACTCCTTCATCTACGAGATACACCTCAAGGGCGAGAACTTCCCCCCCAACG
GCCCCGTGATGCAGAAGAAGACCACCGGCTGGGACGCCTCCACCGAGAGGATGTACGTGCGCGACGGCGT
GCTGAAGGGCGACGTTAAGCACAAGCTGCTGCTGGAGGGCGGCGGCCACCACCGCGTTGACTTCAAGACC
ATCTACAGGGCCAAGAAGGCGGTGAAGCTGCCCGACTATCACTTTGTGGACCACCGCATCGAGATCCTGA
ACCACGACAAGGACTACAACAAGGTGACCGTTTACGAGAGCGCCGTGGCCCGCAACTCCACCGACGGCAT
GGACGAGCTGTACAAGGTGAGCGCCAAATATGTGGGCTTTGACGTCGATCTGTGGGCTGCCATCGCTAAA
GAGCTGAAGCTGGATTACGAACTGAAGCCGATGGATTTCAGTGGGATCATTCCGGCACTGCAAACCAAAA
ACGTCGATCTGGCGCTGGCGGGCATTACCATCACCGACGAGATGAAAAAAGCGATCGATTTCTCTGACGG
CTACGCCAAAAGCGGCCTGTTAGTGATGGTGAAAGCTAACAATAACGATGTGAAAAGCGTGAAAGATCTC
GACGGGAAAGTGGTTGCTGTGAAGAGCGGTACTGGCTCCGTTGATTACGCGAAAGCAAACATCAAAACTA
AAGATCTGCGTCAGTTCCCGAACATCGATAACGCCTATATGGAACTGGGCACCAACCGCGCAGACGCCGT
TCTGCACGATACGCCAAACATTCTGTACTTCATCAAAACCGCCGGTAACGGTCAGTTCAAAGCGGTAGGT
GACTCTCTGGAAGCGCAGCAATACGGTATTGCGTTCCCGAAAGGTAGCGACGAGCTGCGTGACAAAGTCA
ACGGCGCGTTGAAAACCCTGCGCGAGAACGGAACTTACAACGAAATCTACAAAAAATGGTTCGGTACTGA
ACCGAAAGGCGCTGAGCTGTTCACCGGGGTGGTGCCCATCCTGGTCGAGCTGGACGGCGACGTAAACGGC
CACAAGTTCAGCGTGTCCGGCGAGGGCGAGGGCGATGCCACCTACGGCAAGCTGACCCTGAAGCTGATCT
GCACCACCGGCAAGCTGCCCGTGCCCTGGCCCACCCTCGTGACCACCCTGGGCTACGGCCTGCAGTGCTT
CGCCCGCTACCCCGACCACATGAAGCAGCACGACTTCTTCAAGTCCGCCATGCCCGAAGGCTACGTCCAG
GAGCGCACCATCTTCTTCAAGGACGACGGCAACTACAAGACCCGCGCCGAGGTGAAGTTCGAGGGCGACA
CCCTGGTGAACCGCATCGAGCTGAAGGGCATCGACTTCAAGGAGGACGGCAACATCCTGGGGCACAAGCT
GGAGTACAACTACAACAGCCACAACGTCTATATCACCGCCGACAAGCAGAAGAACGGCATCAAGGCCAAC
TTCAAGATCCGCCACAACATCGAGGACGGCGGCGTGCAGCTCGCCGACCACTACCAGCAGAACACCCCCA
TCGGCGACGGCCCCGTGCTGCTGCCCGACAATCACTACCTGAGCTACCAGTCCGCCCTGAGCAAAGACCC
CAACGAGAAGCGCGATCACATGGTCCTGCTGGAGTTCGTGACCGCCGCCGGGATCACTCTCGGCATGGAC
GAGCTGTACAAGTAAAAGCTTAAGTTTAAACCGCTGATCAGCCTCGACTGTGCCTTCTAGTTGCCAGCCA
TCTGTTGTTTGCCCCTCCCCCGTGCCTTCCTTGACCCTGGAAGGTGCCACTCCCACTGTCCTTTCCTAAT
AAAATGAGGAAATTGCATCGCATTGTCTGAGTAGGTGTCATTCTATTCTGGGGGGTGGGGTGGGGCAGGA
CAGCAAGGGGGAGGATTGGGAAGACAATAGCAGGCATGCTGGGGATGCGGTGGGCTCTATGGCTTCTGAG
GCGGAAAGAACCAGCTGGGGCTCTAGGGGGTATCCCC
[124 nt withheld, positions 3398-3521]
C
[91 nt withheld, positions 3523-3613]
A
[49 nt withheld, positions 3615-3663]
CCTTTGACGTTGGAGTCCACGTTCTTT
[37 nt withheld, positions 3691-3727]
ACCCTATCTCGGTCTATTCTTTTGATTTATAAGGGATTTTGCCGATTTCGGCCTATTGGTTAAAAAATGA
GCTGATTTAACAAAAATTTAACGCGAATTAATTCTGTGGAATGTGTGTCAGTTAGGGTGTGGAAAGTCCC
CAGGCTCCCCAGCAGGCAGAAGTATGCAAAGCATGCATCTCAATTAGTCAGCAACCAGGTGTGGAAAGTC
CCCAGGCTCCCCAGCAGGCAGAAGTATGCAAAGCATGCATCTCAATTAGTCAGCAACCATAGTCCCGCCC
CTAACTCCGCCCATCCCGCCCCTAACTCCGCCCAGTTCCGCCCATTCTCCGCCCCATGGCTGACTAATTT
TTTTTATTTATGCAGAGGCCGAGGCCGCCTCTGCCTCTGAGCTATTCCAGAAGTAGTGAGGAGGCTTTTT
TGGAGGCCTAGGCTTTTGCAAAAAGCTCCCGGGAGCTTGTATATCCATTTTCGGATCTGATCAAGAGACA
GGATGAGGATCGTTTCGCATGATTGAACAAGATGGATTGCACGCAGGTTCTCCGGCCGCTTGGGTGGAGA
GGCTATTCGGCTATGACTGGGCACAACAGACAATCGGCTGCTCTGATGCCGCCGTGTTCCGGCTGTCAGC
GCAGGGGCGCCCGGTTCTTTTTGTCAAGACCGACCTGTCCGGTGCCCTGAATGAACTGCAGGACGAGGCA
GCGCGGCTATCGTGGCTGGCCACGACGGGCGTTCCTTGCGCAGCTGTGCTCGACGTTGTCACTGAAGCGG
GAAGGGACTGGCTGCTATTGGGCGAAGTGCCGGGGCAGGATCTCCTGTCATCTCACCTTGCTCCTGCCGA
GAAAGTATCCATCATGGCTGATGCAATGCGGCGGCTGCATACGCTTGATCCGGCTACCTGCCCATTCGAC
CACCAAGCGAAACATCGCATCGAGCGAGCACGTACTCGGATGGAAGCCGGTCTTGTCGATCAGGATGATC
TGGACGAAGAGCATCAGGGGCTCGCGCCAGCCGAACTGTTCGCCAGGCTCAAGGCGCGCATGCCCGACGG
CGAGGATCTCGTCGTGACCCATGGCGATGCCTGCTTGCCGAATATCATGGTGGAAAATGGCCGCTTTTCT
GGATTCATCGACTGTGGCCGGCTGGGTGTGGCGGACCGCTATCAGGACATAGCGTTGGCTACCCGTGATA
TTGCTGAAGAGCTTGGCGGCGAATGGGCTGACCGCTTCCTCGTGCTTTACGGTATCGCCGCTCCCGATTC
GCAGCGCATCGCCTTCTATCGCCTTCTTGACGAGTTCTTCTGAGCGGGACTCTGGGGTTCGAAATGACCG
ACCAAGCGACGCCCAACCTGCCATCACGAGATTTCGATTCCACCGCCGCCTTCTATGAAAGGTTGGGCTT
CGGAATCGTTTTCCGGGACGCCGGCTGGATGATCCTCCAGCGCGGGGATCTCATGCTGGAGTTCTTCGCC
CACCCCAACTTGTTTATTGCAGCTTATAATGGTTACAAATAAAGCAATAGCATCACAAATTTCACAAATA
AAGCATTTTTTTCACTGCATTCTAGTTGTGGTTTGTCCAAACTCATCAATGTATCTTATCATGTCTGTAT
ACCGTCGACCTCTAGCTAGAGCTTGGCGTAATCATGGTCATAGCTGTTTCCTGTGTGAAATTGTTATCCG
CTCACAATTCCACACAACATACGAGCCGGAAGCATAAAGTGTAAAGCCTGGGGTGCCTAATGAGTGAGCT
AACTCACATTAATTGCGTTGCGCTCACTGCCCGCTTTCCAGTCGGGAAACCTGTCGTGCCAGCTGCATTA
ATGAATCGGCCAACGCGCGGGGAGAGGCGGTTTGCGTATTGGGCGCTCTTCCGCTTCCTCGCTCACTGAC
TCGCTGCGCTCGGTCGTTCGGCTGCGGCGAGCGGTATCAGCTCACTCAAAGGCGGTAATACGGTTATCCA
CAGAATCAGGGGATAACGCAGGAAAGAACATGTGAGCAAAAGGCCAGCAAAAGGCCAGGAACCGTAAAAA
GGCCGCGTTGCTGGCGTTTTTCCATAGGCTCCGCCCCCCTGACGAGCATCACAAAAATCGACGCTCAAGT
CAGAGGTGGCGAAACCCGACAGGACTATAAAGATACCAGGCGTTTCCCCCTGGAAGCTCCCTCGTGCGCT
CTCCTGTTCCGACCCTGCCGCTTACCGGATACCTGTCCGCCTTTCTCCCTTCGGGAAGCGTGGCGCTTTC
TCATAGCTCACGCTGTAGGTATCTCAGTTCGGTGTAGGTCGTTCGCTCCAAGCTGGGCTGTGTGCACGAA
CCCCCCGTTCAGCCCGACCGCTGCGCCTTATCCGGTAACTATCGTCTTGAGTCCAACCCGGTAAGACACG
ACTTATCGCCACTGGCAGCAGCCACTGGTAACAGGATTAGCAGAGCGAGGTATGTAGGCGGTGCTACAGA
GTTCTTGAAGTGGTGGCCTAACTACGGCTACACTAGAAGAACAGTATTTGGTATCTGCGCTCTGCTGAAG
CCAGTTACCTTCGGAAAAAGAGTTGGTAGCTCTTGATCCGGCAAACAAACCACCGCTGGTAGCGGTTTTT
TTGTTTGCAAGCAGCAGATTACGCGCAGAAAAAAAGGATCTCAAGAAGATCCTTTGATCTTTTCTACGGG
GTCTGACGCTCAGTGGAACGAAAACTCACGTTAAGGGATTTTGGTCATGAGATTATCAAAAAGGATCTTC
ACCTAGATCCTTTTAAATTAAAAATGAAGTTTTAAATCAATCTAAAGTATATATGAGTAAACTTGGTCTG
ACAGTTACCAATGCTTAATCAGTGAGGCACCTATCTCAGCGATCTGTCTATTTCGTTCATCCATAGTTGC
CTGACTCCCCGTCGTGTAGATAACTACGATACGGGAGGGCTTACCATCTGGCCCCAGTGCTGCAATGATA
CCGCGAGACCCACGCTCACCGGCTCCAGATTTATCAGCAATAAACCAGCCAGCCGGAAGGGCCGAGCGCA
GAAGTGGTCCTGCAACTTTATCCGCCTCCATCCAGTCTATTAATTGTTGCCGGGAAGCTAGAGTAAGTAG
TTCGCCAGTTAATAGTTTGCGCAACGTTGTTGCCATTGCTACAGGCATCGTGGTGTCACGCTCGTCGTTT
GGTATGGCTTCATTCAGCTCCGGTTCCCAACGATCAAGGCGAGTTACATGATCCCCCATGTTGTGCAAAA
AAGCGGTTAGCTCCTTCGGTCCTCCGATCGTTGTCAGAAGTAAGTTGGCCGCAGTGTTATCACTCATGGT
TATGGCAGCACTGCATAATTCTCTTACTGTCATGCCATCCGTAAGATGCTTTTCTGTGACTGGTGAGTAC
TCAACCAAGTCATTCTGAGAATAGTGTATGCGGCGACCGAGTTGCTCTTGCCCGGCGTCAATACGGGATA
ATACCGCGCCACATAGCAGAACTTTAAAAGTGCTCATCATTGGAAAACGTTCTTCGGGGCGAAAACTCTC
AAGGATCTTACCGCTGTTGAGATCCAGTTCGATGTAACCCACTCGTGCACCCAACTGATCTTCAGCATCT
TTTACTTTCACCAGCGTTTCTGGGTGAGCAAAAACAGGAAGGCAAAATGCCGCAAAAAAGGGAATAAGGG
CGACACGGAAATGTTGAATACTCATACTCTTCCTTTTTCAATATTATTGAAGCATTTATCAGGGTTATTG
TCTCATGAGCGGATACATATTTGAATGTATTTAGAAAAATAAACAAATAGGGGTTCCGCGCACATTTCCC
CGAAAAGTGCCACCTGACGTC
Features (pLannotate 1.2.2; 22 found; start..end, strand, type, name):
     28..80      -  misc_feature   bom (fragment): basis of mobility region from pBR322
    235..614     +  enhancer       CMV enhancer: human cytomegalovirus immediate early enhancer
    615..818     +  promoter       CMV promoter: human cytomegalovirus (CMV) immediate early promoter
    814..847     +  LTR            5' LTR (truncated) (fragment): truncated 5' long terminal repeat (LTR) from HIV-1
    863..881     +  promoter       T7 promoter: promoter for bacteriophage T7 RNA polymerase
   1059..1766    +  CDS            mTFP1: mTFP1 is a basic (constitutively fluorescent) cyan fluorescent protein published in 2006, derived from Clavularia sp.. It has low acid sensitivity.
   1761..2387    +  CDS            glnH (fragment): GLNH_ECOLI - Experimental evidence at protein level: Swiss-Prot protein existence level 1. Involved in a glutamine-transport system GlnHPQ. From Escherichia coli (strain K12).
   2385..3092    +  CDS            Venus: Venus is a basic (constitutively fluorescent) yellow fluorescent protein published in 2002, derived from Aequorea victoria. It is reported to be a rapidly-maturing weak dimer with moderate acid sensitivity.
   3128..3352    +  polyA_signal   bGH poly(A) signal: bovine growth hormone polyadenylation signal
   3356..3377    +  promoter       SV40 promoter (fragment): SV40 enhancer and early promoter
   3398..3826    +  rep_origin     f1 ori (sequence partly withheld): f1 bacteriophage origin of replication; arrow indicates direction of (+) strand synthesis
   3840..4169    +  promoter       SV40 promoter: SV40 enhancer and early promoter
   4236..5027    +  CDS            neo: KKA2_KLEPN - Also known as kan, nptII. Experimental evidence at protein level: Swiss-Prot protein existence level 1. Resistance to kanamycin, neomycin, paromomycin, ribostamycin, butirosin and gentamicin B. From Klebsiella pneumoniae.
   5051..5209    +  CDS            ble (fragment): BLE_KLEPN - Experimental evidence at protein level: Swiss-Prot protein existence level 1. Binding protein with a strong affinity to the bleomycin family of antibiotics. Binds to CL990; an antimitotic-antibiotic compound. From Klebsiella pneumoniae.
   5204..5325    +  polyA_signal   SV40 poly(A) signal: SV40 polyadenylation signal
   5398..5414    -  protein_bind   lac operator: The lac repressor binds to the lac operator to inhibit transcription in E. coli. This inhibition can be relieved by adding lactose or isopropyl-β-D-thiogalactopyranoside (IPTG). lac repressor encoded by lacI
   5422..5452    -  promoter       lac promoter: promoter for the E. coli lac operon
   5467..5488    -  protein_bind   CAP binding site: CAP binding activates transcription in the presence of cAMP. E. coli catabolite activator protein
   5501..5593    -  CDS            lacI (fragment): lac repressor; lacI; The lac repressor binds to the lac operator to inhibit transcription in E. coli. This inhibition can be relieved by adding lactose or isopropyl-β-D-thiogalactopyranoside (IPTG).
   5776..6361    -  rep_origin     ori: high-copy-number ColE1/pMB1/pBR322/pUC origin of replication
   6532..7392    -  CDS            AmpR: β-lactamase; bla; confers resistance to ampicillin, carbenicillin, and related antibiotics
   7393..7497    -  promoter       AmpR promoter: bla
