[The description below was written by a language model from this plasmid's Addgene catalogue record and pLannotate feature annotations shown in this document.]
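Description:
pcDNA3.1(-) FLIPQTV3.0 8m is a 7,528 bp mammalian expression plasmid built on the pcDNA3.1(-) backbone that encodes a genetically encoded FRET sensor for glutamine. It is propagated in E. coli through a high-copy ColE1/pUC-type origin with ampicillin resistance (AmpR under its own bla promoter). It also carries an f1 origin for single-stranded DNA production. For selection in mammalian cells, an SV40 enhancer/early promoter drives the neomycin phosphotransferase gene, followed by an SV40 polyadenylation signal, which allows G418 selection of stable transfectants. Several small annotated fragments (bom, ble, lacI, a short HIV-1 LTR match and the lac promoter/operator region) appear to be backbone remnants or incidental matches rather than functional parts of the design.

The payload of about 2.1 kb is a synthetic fusion expressed from the CMV immediate-early enhancer and promoter and terminated by the bovine growth hormone poly(A) signal. A T7 promoter upstream of the insert allows in vitro transcription. In the annotated sequence, the cyan fluorescent protein mTFP1 is followed directly by a fragment of glnH, the E. coli periplasmic glutamine-binding protein of the GlnHPQ transport system, and then by the yellow fluorescent protein Venus. In sensors of this type, ligand binding changes the conformation of the binding protein and alters energy transfer between the donor and acceptor fluorophores, giving a ratiometric optical readout. This variant carries the R75M and Y86A mutations, and the record gives its affinity as 8 mM, which suits it to relatively high glutamine concentrations. The associated work used these sensors to visualise glutamine transporter activity in living cells.
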