Addgene plasmid #63732: pcDNA3.1(-) FLIPQTV3.0 8m
Purpose: FLIPQTV3.0 glutamine sensor with R75MY86A mutations
Depositing lab: Sakiko Okumoto. Depositing organization: Virginia Polytechnic Institute and State University. Publication: Visualization of glutamine transporter activities in living cells using genetically encoded glutamine sensors. Gruenwald K, Holland JT, Stromberg V, Ahmad A, Watcharakichkorn D, Okumoto S. PLoS One. 2012;7(6):e38591. doi: 10.1371/journal.pone.0038591. Epub 2012 Jun 14. PubMed 22723868.
Backbone
  Vector backbone: pcDNA3.1 (-)
  Backbone size w/o insert (bp): 5427
  Total vector size (bp): 7528
  Vector type: Mammalian Expression
  Selectable markers: Neomycin (select with G418)
Growth in bacteria
  Bacterial resistance: Ampicillin, 100 μg/mL
  Growth temperature: 37°C
  Growth strain: DH5alpha
  Copy number: High Copy
Gene/Insert
  Gene/Insert name: FLIPQTV3.0 sensor, 8mM affinity
  Species: Synthetic
  Insert size (bp): 2119
Terms and licenses: Academic/Nonprofit Terms; Industry Terms: Not Available to Industry
How to cite: pcDNA3.1(-) FLIPQTV3.0 8m was a gift from Sakiko Okumoto (Addgene plasmid # 63732 ; http://n2t.net/addgene:63732 ; RRID:Addgene_63732)
