>Addgene plasmid #63732 | pcDNA3.1(-) FLIPQTV3.0 8m | addgene partial sequence | sequence record 110766 | EGFP-N 5'-CGTCGCCGTCCAGCTCGACCAG-3'
CGGTGAACAGCTCAGCGCCTTTCGGTTCAGTACCGAACCATTTTTTGTAGATTTCGTTGTAAGTTCCGTT
CTCGCGCAGGGTTTTCAACGCGCCGTTGACTTTGTCACGCAGCTCGTCGCTACCTTTCGGGAACGCAATA
CCGTATTGCTGCGCTTCCAGAGAGTCACCTACCGCTTTGAACTGACCGTTACCGGCGGTTTTGATGAAGT
ACAGAATGTTTGGCGTATCGTGCAGAACGGCGTCTGCGCGGTTGGTGCCCAGTTCCATATAGGCGTTATC
GATGTTCGGGAACTGACGCAGATCTTTAGTTTTGATGTTTGCTTTCGCGTAATCAACGGAGCCAGTACCG
CTCTTCACAGCAACCACTTTCCCGTCGAGATCTTTCACGCTTTTCACATCGTTATTGTTAGCTTTCACCA
TCACTAACAGGCCGCTTTTGGCGTAGCCGTCAGAGAAATCGATCGCTTTTTTCATCTCGTCGGTGATGGT
AATGCCCGCCAGCGCCAGATCGACGTTTTTGGTTTGCAGTGCCGGAATGATCCCACTGAAATCCATCGGC
TTCAGTTCGTAATCCAGCTTCAGCTCTTTAGCGATGGCAGCCCACAGATCGACGTCAAAGCCCACATATT
TGGCGCTCACCTTGTACAGCTCGTCCATGCCGTCGGTGGAGTTGCGGGCCACGGCGCTCTCGTAAACGGT
CACCTTGTTGTAGTCCTTGTCGTGGTTCAGGATCTCGATGCGGTGGTCCACAAAGTGATAGTCGGGCAGC
TTCACCGCCTTCTTGGCCCTGTAGATGGTCTTGAAGTCAACGCGGTGGTGGCCGCCGCCCTCCAGCAGCA
GCTTGTGCTTAACGTCGCCCTTCAGCACGCCGTCGCGCACGTACATCCTCTCGGTGGAGGCGTCCCAGCC
GGTGGTCTTCTTCTGCATCACGGGGCCGTTGGGG
