>Addgene plasmid #63732 | pcDNA3.1(-) FLIPQTV3.0 8m | addgene partial sequence | sequence record 110767 | CMV-F 5'-CGCAAATGGGCGGTAGGCGTG-3'
CTATATAAGCAGAGCTCTCTGGCTAACTAGAGAACCCACTGCTTACTGGCTTATCGAAATTAATACGACT
CACTATAGGGAGACCCAAGCTGGCTAGCGTTTAAACGGGCCCTCTAGACTCGAGCGGCCGCCACTGTGCT
GGATATCTGCAGAATTCCACCACACTGGACTAGTGGATCCACTCGAGATGGCAGGCTCGAAATTAGTTGT
CGCGACGGATACCGCCTTCGTTCCGTTCGAATTTAAACAGGCCCCAATGGTGAGCAAGGGCGAGGAGACC
ACAATGGGCGTAATCAAGCCCGACATGAAGATCAAGCTGAAGATGGAGGGCAACGTGAATGGCCACGCCT
TCGTGATCGAGGGCGAGGGCGAGGGCAAGCCCTACGACGGCACCAACACCATCAACCTGGAGGTGAAGGA
GGGAGCCCCCCTGCCCTTCTCCTACGACATTCTGACCACCGCGTTCGCCTACGGCAACAGGGCCTTCACC
AAGTACCCCGACGACATCCCCAACTACTTCAAGCAGTCCTTCCCCGAGGGCTACTCTTGGGAGCGCACCA
TGACCTTCGAGGACAAGGGCATCGTGAAGGTGAAGTCCGACATCTCCATGGAGGAGGACTCCTTCATCTA
CGAGATACACCTCAAGGGCGAGAACTTCCCCCCCAACGGCCCCGTGATGCAGAAGAAGACCACCGGCTGG
GACGCCTCCACCGAGAGGATGTACGTGCGCGACGGCGTGCTGAAGGGCGACGTTAAGCACAAGCTGCTGC
TGGAGGGCGGCGGCCACCACCGCGTTGACTTCAAGACCATCTACAGGGCCAAGAAGGCGGTGAAGCTGCC
CGACTATCACTTTGTGGACCACCGCATCGAGATCCTGAACCACGACAAGGACTACAACAAGGTGACCGTT
TACGAGAGCGCCGTGGCCCGCAACTCCACCGACGGCATGGACGAGCTGTACAAGGTGAGCGCCAAATATG
TGGGCTTTGACGTCGATCTGTGGGCTGCCATCGCTAAAGA
