>Addgene plasmid #63732 | pcDNA3.1(-) FLIPQTV3.0 8m | addgene partial sequence | sequence record 110768 | BGH-rev 5'-TAGAAGGCACAGTCGAGG-3'
TTTTACTTGTACAGCTCGTCCATGCCGAGAGTGATCCCGGCGGCGGTCACGAACTCCAGCAGGACCATGT
GATCGCGCTTCTCGTTGGGGTCTTTGCTCAGGGCGGACTGGTAGCTCAGGTAGTGATTGTCGGGCAGCAG
CACGGGGCCGTCGCCGATGGGGGTGTTCTGCTGGTAGTGGTCGGCGAGCTGCACGCCGCCGTCCTCGATG
TTGTGGCGGATCTTGAAGTTGGCCTTGATGCCGTTCTTCTGCTTGTCGGCGGTGATATAGACGTTGTGGC
TGTTGTAGTTGTACTCCAGCTTGTGCCCCAGGATGTTGCCGTCCTCCTTGAAGTCGATGCCCTTCAGCTC
GATGCGGTTCACCAGGGTGTCGCCCTCGAACTTCACCTCGGCGCGGGTCTTGTAGTTGCCGTCGTCCTTG
AAGAAGATGGTGCGCTCCTGGACGTAGCCTTCGGGCATGGCGGACTTGAAGAAGTCGTGCTGCTTCATGT
GGTCGGGGTAGCGGGCGAAGCACTGCAGGCCGTAGCCCAGGGTGGTCACGAGGGTGGGCCAGGGCACGGG
CAGCTTGCCGGTGGTGCAGATCAGCTTCAGGGTCAGCTTGCCGTAGGTGGCATCGCCCTCGCCCTCGCCG
GACACGCTGAACTTGTGGCCGTTTACGTCGCCGTCCAGCTCGACCAGGATGGGCACCACCCCGGTGAACA
GCTCAGCGCCTTTCGGTTCAGTACCGAACCATTTTTTGTAGATTTCGTTGTAAGTTCCGTTCTCGCGCAG
GGTTTTCAACGCGCCGTTGACTTTGTCACGCAGCTCGTCGCTACCTTTCGGGAACGCAATACCGTATTGC
TGCGCTTCCAGAGAGTCACCTACCGCTTTGAACTGACCGTTACCGGCGGTTTTGATGAAGTACAGAATGT
TTGGCGTATC
